>Addgene plasmid #97010 | p15a_Kan_MLS_Rosa26_Short_CRISPRDel_CAG_FNeoStop_WPRE_bgh_pA | depositor full sequence | sequence record 178635 | p15a_Kan_MLS_Rosa26_Short_CRISPRDel_CAG_FNeoStop_WPRE_bgh_pA sequence 9202 bps
GCTAGCGGAGTGTATACTGGCTTACTATGTTGGCACTGATGAGGGTGTCAGTGAAGTGCTTCATGTGGCA
GGAGAAAAAAGGCTGCACCGGTGCGTCAGCAGAATATGTGATACAGGATATATTCCGCTTCCTCGCTCAC
TGACTCGCTACGCTCGGTCGTTCGACTGCGGCGAGCGGAAATGGCTTACGAACGGGGCGGAGATTTCCTG
GAAGATGCCAGGAAGATACTTAACAGGGAAGTGAGAGGGCCGCGGCAAAGCCGTTTTTCCATAGGCTCCG
CCCCCCTGACAAGCATCACGAAATCTGACGCTCAAATCAGTGGTGGCGAAACCCGACAGGACTATAAAGA
TACCAGGCGTTTCCCCCTGGCGGCTCCCTCGTGCGCTCTCCTGTTCCTGCCTTTCGGTTTACCGGTGTCA
TTCCGCTGTTATGGCCGCGTTTGTCTCATTCCACGCCTGACACTCAGTTCCGGGTAGGCAGTTCGCTCCA
AGCTGGACTGTATGCACGAACCCCCCGTTCAGTCCGACCGCTGCGCCTTATCCGGTAACTATCGTCTTGA
GTCCAACCCGGAAAGACATGCAAAAGCACCACTGGCAGCAGCCACTGGTAATTGATTTAGAGGAGTTAGT
CTTGAAGTCATGCGCCGGTTAAGGCTAAACTGAAAGGACAAGTTTTGGTGACTGCGCTCCTCCAAGCCAG
TTACCTCGGTTCAAAGAGTTGGTAGCTCAGAGAACCTTCGAAAAACCGCCCTGCAAGGCGGTTTTTTCGT
TTTCAGAGCAAGAGATTACGCGCAGACCAAAACGATCTCAAGAAGATCATCTTATTAATCAGATAAAATA
TTTCTAGATTTCAGTGCAATTTATCTCTTCAAATGTAGCACCTGAAGTCAGCCCCATACGATATAAGTTG
TATTTCGTCGACGGAAGAGCGGCGCGCCAAATCTCCGTTCTGTGAGACAGCCGGGTACGAGTCGTGACGC
TGGAAGGGGCAAGCGGGTGGTGGGCAGGAATGCGGTCCGCCCTGCAGCAACCGGAGGGGGAGGGAGAAGG
GAGCGGAAAAGTCTCCACCGGACGCGGCCATGGCTCGGGGGGGGGGGGGCAGCGGAGGAGCGCTTCCGGC
CGACGTCTCGTCGCTGATTGGCTTCTTTTCCTCCCGCCGTGTGTGAAAACACAAATGGCGTGTTTTGGTT
GGCGTAAGGCGCCTGTCAGTTAACGGCAGCCGGAGTGCGCAGCCGCCGGCAGCCTCGCTCTGCCCACTGG
GTGGGGCGGGAGGTAGGTGGGGTGAGGCGAGCTGGACGTGCGGGCGCGGTCGGCCTCTGGCGGGGCGGGG
GAGGGGAGGGAGGGTCAGCGAAAGTAGCTCGCGCGCGAGCGGCCGCCCACCCTCCCCTTCCTCTGGGGGA
GTCGTTTTACCCGCCGCCGGCCGGGCCTCGTCGTCTGATTGGCTCTCGGGGCCCAGAAAACTGGCCCTTG
CCATTGGCTCGTGTTCGTGCAAGTTGAGTCCATCCGCCGGCCAGCGGGGGCGGCGAGGAGGCGCTCCCAG
GTTCCGGCCCTCCCCTCGGCCCCGCGCCGCAGAGTCTGGCCGCGCGCCCCTGCGCAACGTGGCAGGAAGC
GCGCGCTGGGGGCGGGGACGGGCAGTAGGGCTGAGCGGCTGCGGGGCGGGTGCAAGCACGTTTCCGACTT
GAGTTGCCTCAAGAGGGGCGTGCTGAGCCAGACCTCCATCGCGCACTCCGGGGAGTGGAGGGAAGGAGCG
AGGGCTCAGTTGGGCTGTTTTGGAGGCAGGAAGCACTTGCTCTCCCAAAGTCGCTCTGAGTTGTTATCAG
TAAGGGAGCTGCAGTGGAGTAGGCGGGGAGAAGGCCGCACCCTTCTCCGGAGGGGGGAGGGGAGTGTTGC
AATACCTTTCTGGGAGTTCTCTGCTGCCTCCTGGCTTCTGAGGACCGCCCTGGGCCTGGGAGAATCCCTT
CCCCCTCTTCTTTCTTTAATTAAGCCATTGATTATTGACTAGTTATTAATAGTAATCAATTACGGGGTCA
TTAGTTCATAGCCCATATATGGAGTTCCGCGTTACATAACTTACGGTAAATGGCCCGCCTGGCTGACCGC
CCAACGACCCCCGCCCATTGACGTCAATAATGACGTATGTTCCCATAGTAACGCCAATAGGGACTTTCCA
TTGACGTCAATGGGTGGACTATTTACGGTAAACTGCCCACTTGGCAGTACATCAAGTGTATCATATGCCA
AGTACGCCCCCTATTGACGTCAATGACGGTAAATGGCCCGCCTGGCATTATGCCCAGTACATGACCTTAT
GGGACTTTCCTACTTGGCAGTACATCTACGTATTAGTCATCGCTATTACCATGGGTCGAGGTGAGCCCCA
CGTTCTGCTTCACTCTCCCCATCTCCCCCCCCTCCCCACCCCCAATTTTGTATTTATTTATTTTTTAATT
ATTTTGTGCAGCGATGGGGGCGGGGGGGGGGGGGGCGCGCGCCAGGCGGGGCGGGGCGGGGCGAGGGGCG
GGGCGGGGCGAGGCGGAGAGGTGCGGCGGCAGCCAATCAGAGCGGCGCGCTCCGAAAGTTTCCTTTTATG
GCGAGGCGGCGGCGGCGGCGGCCCTATAAAAAGCGAAGCGCGCGGCGGGCGGGAGTCGCTGCGTTGCCTT
CGCCCCGTGCCCCGCTCCGCGCCGCCTCGCGCCGCCCGCCCCGGCTCTGACTGACCGCGTTACTCCCACA
GGTGAGCGGGCGGGACGGCCCTTCTCCTCCGGGCTGTAATTAGCGCTTGGTTTAATGACGGCTCGTTTCT
TTTCTGTGGCTGCGTGAAAGCCTTAAAGGGCTCCGGGAGGGCCCTTTGTGCGGGGGGGAGCGGCTCGGGG
GGTGCGTGCGTGTGTGTGTGCGTGGGGAGCGCCGCGTGCGGCCCGCGCTGCCCGGCGGCTGTGAGCGCTG
CGGGCGCGGCGCGGGGCTTTGTGCGCTCCGCGTGTGCGCGAGGGGAGCGCGGCCGGGGGCGGTGCCCCGC
GGTGCGGGGGGGCTGCGAGGGGAACAAAGGCTGCGTGCGGGGTGTGTGCGTGGGGGGGTGAGCAGGGGGT
GTGGGCGCGGCGGTCGGGCTGTAACCCCCCCCTGCACCCCCCTCCCCGAGTTGCTGAGCACGGCCCGGCT
TCGGGTGCGGGGCTCCGTGCGGGGCGTGGCGCGGGGCTCGCCGTGCCGGGCGGGGGGTGGCGGCAGGTGG
GGGTGCCGGGCGGGGCGGGGCCGCCTCGGGCCGGGGAGGGCTCGGGGGAGGGGCGCGGCGGCCCCGGAGC
GCCGGCGGCTGTCGAGGCGCGGCGAGCCGCAGCCATTGCCTTTTATGGTAATCGTGCGAGAGGGCGCAGG
GACTTCCTTTGTCCCAAATCTGGCGGAGCCGAAATCTGGGAGGCGCCGCCGCACCCCCTCTAGCGGGCGC
GGGCGAAGCGGTGCGGCGCCGGCAGGAAGGAAATGGGCGGGGAGGGCCTTCGTGCGTCGCCGCGCCGCCG
TCCCCTTCTCCATCTCCAGCCTCGGGGCTGCCGCAGGGGGACGGCTGCCTTCGGGGGGGACGGGGCAGGG
CGGGGTTCGGCTTCTGGCGTGTGACCGGCGGCTCTAGAGCCTCTGCTAACCATGTTCATGCCTTCTTCTT
TTTCCTACAGCTCCTGGGCAACGTGCTGGTTATTGTGCTGTCTCATCATTTTGGCAAAGAATTGATGAAG
TTCCTATTCTCTAGAAAGTATAGGAACTTCACCATGGGATCGGCCATTGAACAAGATGGATTGCACGCAG
GTTCTCCGGCCGCTTGGGTGGAGAGGCTATTCGGCTATGACTGGGCACAACAGACAATCGGCTGCTCTGA
TGCCGCCGTGTTCCGGCTGTCAGCGCAGGGGCGCCCGGTTCTTTTTGTCAAGACCGACCTGTCCGGTGCC
CTGAATGAACTGCAGGACGAGGCAGCGCGGCTATCGTGGCTGGCCACGACGGGCGTTCCTTGCGCAGCTG
TGCTCGACGTTGTCACTGAAGCGGGAAGGGACTGGCTGCTATTGGGCGAAGTGCCGGGGCAGGATCTCCT
GTCATCTCACCTTGCTCCTGCCGAGAAAGTATCCATCATGGCTGATGCAATGCGGCGGCTGCATACGCTT
GATCCGGCTACCTGCCCATTCGACCACCAAGCGAAACATCGCATCGAGCGAGCACGTACTCGGATGGAAG
CCGGTCTTGTCGATCAGGATGATCTGGACGAAGAGCATCAGGGGCTCGCGCCAGCCGAACTGTTCGCCAG
GCTCAAGGCGCGCATGCCCGACGGCGATGATCTCGTCGTGACCCATGGCGATGCCTGCTTGCCGAATATC
ATGGTGGAAAATGGCCGCTTTTCTGGATTCATCGACTGTGGCCGGCTGGGTGTGGCGGACCGCTATCAGG
ACATAGCGTTGGCTACCCGTGATATTGCTGAAGAGCTTGGCGGCGAATGGGCTGACCGCTTCCTCGTGCT
TTACGGTATCGCCGCTCCCGATTCGCAGCGCATCGCCTTCTATCGCCTTCTTGACGAGTTCTTCTAATAG
TGAGATATTAAGGGTTCCGGATCCTCGGGGACACCAAATATGGCGATCTCGGCCTTTTCGTTTCTTGGAG
CTGGGACATGTTTGCCATCGATCCATCTACCACCAGAACGGCCGTTAGATCTGCTGCCACCGTTGTTTCC
ACCGAAGAAACCACCGTTGCCGTAACCACCACGACGGTTGTTGCTAAAGAAGCTGCCACCGCCACGGCCA
CCGTTGTAGCCGCCGTTGTTGTTATTGTAGTTGCTCATGTTATTTCTGGCACTTCTTGGTTTTCCTCTTA
AGTGAGGAGGAACATAACCATTCTCGTTGTTGTCGTTGATGCTTAAATTTTGCACTTGTTCGCTCAGTTC
AGCCATAATATGAAATGCTTTTCTTGTTGTTCTTACGGAATACCACTTGCCACCTATCACCACAACTAAC
TTTTTCCCGTTCCTCCATCTCTTTTATATTTTTTTTCTCGAGGGATCTTTGTGAAGGAACCTTACTTCTG
TGGTGTGACATAATTGGACAAACTACCTACAGAGATTTAAAGCTCTAAGGTAAATATAAAATTTTTAAGT
GTATAATGTGTTAAACTACTGATTCTAATTGTTTGTGTATTTTAGATTCCAACCTATGGAACTGATGAAT
GGGAGCAGTGGTGGAATGCCTTTAATGAGGAAAACCTGTTTTGCTCAGAAGAAATGCCATCTAGTGATGA
TGAGGCTACTGCTGACTCTCAACATTCTACTCCTCCAAAAAAGAAGAGAAAGGTAGAAGACCCCAAGGAC
TTTCCTTCAGAATTGCTAAGTTTTTTGAGTCATGCTGTGTTTAGTAATAGAACTCTTGCTTGCTTTGCTA
TTTACACCACAAAGGAAAAAGCTGCACTGCTATACAAGAAAATTATGGAAAAATATTCTGTAACCTTTAT
AAGTAGGCATAACAGTTATAATCATAACATACTGTTTTTTCTTACTCCACACAGGCATAGAGTGTCTGCT
ATTAATAACTATGCTCAAAAATTGTGTACCTTTAGCTTTTTAATTTGTAAAGGGGTTAATAAGGAATATT
TGATGTATAGTGCCTTGACTAGAGATCATAATCAGCCATACCACATTTGTAGAGGTTTTACTTGCTTTAA
AAAACCTCCCACACCTCCCCCTGAACCTGAAACATAAAATGAATGCAATTGTTGTTGTTAACTTGTTTAT
TGCAGCTTATAATGGTTACAAATAAAGCAATAGCATCACAAATTTCACAAATAAAGCATTTTTTTCACTG
CATTCTAGTTGTGGTTTGTCCAAACTCATCAATGTATCTTATCATGTCTGGATCTGACATGGTAAGTAAG
CTTGGGCTGCAGGTCGAGGGACCTAGAAGTTCCTATTCTCTAGAAAGTATAGGAACTTCATCAGGCCTGT
TTAAAACATTTAAATAATCAACCTCTGGATTACAAAATTTGTGAAAGATTGACTGGTATTCTTAACTATG
TTGCTCCTTTTACGCTATGTGGATACGCTGCTTTAATGCCTTTGTATCATGCTATTGCTTCCCGTATGGC
TTTCATTTTCTCCTCCTTGTATAAATCCTGGTTGCTGTCTCTTTATGAGGAGTTGTGGCCCGTTGTCAGG
CAACGTGGCGTGGTGTGCACTGTGTTTGCTGACGCAACCCCCACTGGTTGGGGCATTGCCACCACCTGTC
AGCTCCTTTCCGGGACTTTCGCTTTCCCCCTCCCTATTGCCACGGCGGAACTCATCGCCGCCTGCCTTGC
CCGCTGCTGGACAGGGGCTCGGCTGTTGGGCACTGACAATTCCGTGGTGTTGTCGGGGAAGCTGACGTCC
TTTCCATGGCTGCTCGCCTGTGTTGCCACCTGGATTCTGCGCGGGACGTCCTTCTGCTACGTCCCTTCGG
CCCTCAATCCAGCGGACCTTCCTTCCCGCGGCCTGCTGCCGGCTCTGCGGCCTCTTCCGCGTCTTCGCCT
TCGCCCTCAGACGAGTCGGATCTCCCTTTGGGCCGCCTCCCCGCCTGAAATAATTCCGACTGTGCCTTCT
AGTTGCCAGCCATCTGTTGTTTGCCCCTCCCCCGTGCCTTCCTTGACCCTGGAAGGTGCCACTCCCACTG
TCCTTTCCTAATAAAATGAGGAAATTGCATCGCATTGTCTGAGTAGGTGTCATTCTATTCTGGGGGGTGG
GGTGGGGCAGGACAGCAAGGGGGAGGATTGGGAAGACAATAGCAGGCATGCTGGGGATGCGGTGGGCTCT
ATGGTTAATTAAAGAAGATGGGCGGGAGTCTTCTGGGCAGGCTTAAAGGCTAACCTGGTGTGTGGGCGTT
GTCCTGCAGGGGAATTGAACAGGTGTAAAATTGGAGGGACAAGACTTCCCACAGATTTTCGGTTTTGTCG
GGAAGTTTTTTAATAGGGGCAAATAAGGAAAATGGGAGGATAGGTAGTCATCTGGGGTTTTATGCAGCAA
AACTACAGGTTATTATTGCTTGTGATCCGCCTCGGAGTATTTTCCATCGAGGTAGATTAAAGACATGCTC
ACCCGAGTTTTATACTCTCCTGCTTGAGATCCTTACTACAGTATGAAATTACAGTGTCGCGAGTTAGACT
ATGTAAGCAGAATTTTAATCATTTTTAAAGAGCCCAGTACTTCATATCCATTTCTCCCGCTCCTTCTGCA
GCCTTATCAAAAGGTATTTTAGAACACTCATTTTAGCCCCATTTTCATTTATTATACTGGCTTATCCAAC
CCCTAGACAGAGCATTGGCATTTTCCCTTTCCTGATCTTAGAAGTCTGATGACTCATGAAACCAGACAGA
TTAGTTACATACACCACAAATCGAGGCTGTAGCTGGGGCCTCAACACTGCAGTTCTTTTATAACTCCTTA
GTACACTTTTTGTTGATCCTTTGCCTTGATCCTTAATTTTCAGTGTCTATCACCTCTCCCGTCAGGTGGT
GTTCCACATTTGGGCCTATTCTCAGTCCAGGGAGTTTTACAACAATAGATGTATTGAGAATCCAACCTAA
AGCTTAACTTTCCACTCCCATGAATGCCTCTCTCCTTTTTCTCCATTTATAAACTGAGCTATTAACCATT
AATGGTTTCCAGGTGGATGTCTCCTCCCCCAATATTACCTGATGTATCTTACATATTGCCAGGCTGATAT
TTTAAGACATTAAAAGGTATATTTCATTATTGAGCCACATGGTATTGATTACTGCTTACTAAAATTTTGT
CATTGTACACATCTGTAAAAGGTGGTTCCTTTTGGAATGCAAAGTTCAGGTGTTTGTTGTCTTTCCTGAC
CTAAGGTCTTGTGAGCTTGTATTTTTTCTATTTAAGCAGTGCTTTCTCTTGGACTGGCTTGACTCATGGC
ATTCTACACGTTATTGCTGGTCTAAATGTGATTTTGCCAAGCTTCTTCAGGACCTATAATTTTGCTTGAC
TTGTAGCCAAACACAAGTAAAATGATTAAGCAACAAATGTATTTGTGAAGCTTGGTCCACCACGCTCGGA
GGGCCTGTTAGAAAAACTCATCGAGCATCAAATGAAACTGCAATTTATTCATATCAGGATTATCAATACC
ATATTTTTGAAAAAGCCGTTTCTGTAATGAAGGAGAAAACTCACCGAGGCAGTTCCATAGGATGGCAAGA
TCCTGGTATCGGTCTGCGATTCCGACTCGTCCAACATCAATACAACCTATTAATTTCCCCTCGTCAAAAA
TAAGGTTATCAAGTGAGAAATCACCATGAGTGACGACTGAATCCGGTGAGAATGGCAAAAGCTTATGCAT
TTCTTTCCAGACTTGTTCAACAGGCCAGCCATTACGCTCGTCATCAAAATCACTCGCATCAACCAAACCG
TTATTCATTCGTGATTGCGCCTGAGCGAGACGAAATACGCGATCGCTGTTAAAAGGACAATTACAAACAG
GAATCGAATGCAACCGGCGCAGGAACACTGCCAGCGCATCAACAATATTTTCACCTGAATCAGGATATTC
TTCTAATACCTGGAATGCTGTTTTCCCGGGGATCGCAGTGGTGAGTAACCATGCATCATCAGGAGTACGG
ATAAAATGCTTGATGGTCGGAAGAGGCATAAATTCCGTCAGCCAGTTTAGTCTGACCATCTCATCTGTAA
CATCATTGGCAACGCTACCTTTGCCATGTTTCAGAAACAACTCTGGCGCATCGGGCTTCCCATACAATCG
ATAGATTGTCGCACCTGATTGCCCGACATTATCGCGAGCCCATTTATACCCATATAAATCAGCATCCATG
TTGGAATTTAATCGCGGCCTCGAGCAAGACGTTTCCCGTTGAATATGGCTCATAACACCCCTTGTATTAC
TGTTTATGTAAGCAGACAGTTTTATTGTTCATGATGATATATTTTTATCTTGTGCAATGTAACATCAGAG
ATTTTGAGACACAACGTGGCTTTGTTGAATAAATCGAACTTTTGCTGAGTTGAAGGATCAGATCACGCAT
CTTCCCGACAACGCAGACCGTTCCGTGGCAAAGCAAAAGTTCAAAATCACCAACTGGTCCACCTACAACA
AAGCTCTCATCAACCGTGGCTCCCTCACTTTCTGGCTGGATGATGGGGCGATTCAGGCCTGGTATGAGTC
AGCAACACCTTCTTCACGAGGCAGACCTCAGC
Features (pLannotate 1.2.2; 22 found; start..end, strand, type, name):
    123..178     -  rep_origin     RSF ori (fragment): Plasmids containing the RSF 1030 origin of replication can be propagated in E. coli cells that contain additional plasmids with compatible origins.
    266..811     -  rep_origin     p15A ori: Plasmids containing the medium-copy-number p15A origin of replication can be propagated in E. coli cells that contain a second plasmid with the ColE1 origin.
    945..1970    +  misc_feature   Rosa26 left arm (fragment): left homology arm from intron 1 of the mouse Rosa26 gene (Soriano, 1999)
   1986..2363    +  enhancer       CMV enhancer: human cytomegalovirus immediate early enhancer
   2366..2641    +  promoter       chicken β-actin promoter: No description available
   2642..3650    +  intron         chimeric intron: chimera between introns from chicken β-actin and rabbit β-globin
   3707..3740    +  protein_bind   FRT (minimal): supports FLP-mediated excision but not integration (Turan and Bode, 2011) FLP recombinase from the Saccharomyces cerevisiae 2μ plasmid
   3744..4545    +  CDS            NeoR/KanR (fragment): aminoglycoside phosphotransferase from Tn5; aph(3')-II (or nptII); confers resistance to neomycin, kanamycin, and G418 (Geneticin®)
   4568..4906    -  CDS            DED1 (fragment): DED1_YEAST - Also known as SPP81. Experimental evidence at protein level: Swiss-Prot protein existence level 1. ATP-binding RNA helicase involved in translation initiation. Remodels RNA in response to ADP and ATP concentrations by facilitating disruption, but also formation of RNA duplexes. Has weak ATP-dependent affinity for dsRNA, but strong ATP-dependent affinity for ssRNA. Acts as a virus host factor involved in the replication of the MBV and the L-A viruses by promoting the negative-strand RNA synthesis. May be involved in recognition of the preinitiation complex and DNA binding of the RN
   4902..5012    -  CDS            YO201_YEAST (fragment): Protein uncertain: Swiss-Prot protein existence level 5. From Saccharomyces cerevisiae (strain ATCC 204508 / S288c) (Baker's yeast).
   5014..5088    +  CDS            small t antigen (fragment): SV40 (simian virus 40) small t antigen
   5090..5155    +  intron         small t intron: SV40 (simian virus 40) small t antigen intron
   5285..5305    +  CDS            SV40 NLS: nuclear localization signal of SV40 (simian virus 40) large T antigen
   5624..5707    +  CDS            large T antigen (fragment): large T antigen from SV40 (simian virus 40)
   5730..5864    +  polyA_signal   SV40 poly(A) signal: SV40 polyadenylation signal
   5906..5939    +  protein_bind   FRT (minimal): supports FLP-mediated excision but not integration (Turan and Bode, 2011) FLP recombinase from the Saccharomyces cerevisiae 2μ plasmid
   5966..6554    +  misc_feature   WPRE: woodchuck hepatitis virus posttranscriptional regulatory element
   6570..6794    +  polyA_signal   bGH poly(A) signal: bovine growth hormone polyadenylation signal
   6806..7616    +  misc_feature   Rosa26 right arm: right homology arm from intron 1 of the mouse Rosa26 gene (Soriano, 1999)
   8058..8873    -  CDS            KanR: aminoglycoside phosphotransferase; aph(3')-Ia; confers resistance to kanamycin in bacteria or G418 (Geneticin®) in eukaryotes
   9058..9201    +  CDS            TRA2_ECOLX (fragment): Protein predicted: Swiss-Prot protein existence level 4. Required for transposition of transposon Tn903. From Escherichia coli.
   9200..24      +  misc_feature   bom (fragment) (across the origin): basis of mobility region from pBR322
