[The description below was written by a language model from this plasmid's Addgene catalogue record and pLannotate feature annotations shown in this document.]
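Description:
p15a_Kan_MLS_Rosa26_Short_CRISPRDel_CAG_FNeoStop_WPRE_bgh_pA is an empty-backbone gene-targeting vector of about 9.2 kb, designed to place a FLP-responsive expression cassette into the mouse Rosa26 locus in embryonic stem cells. It replicates in E. coli from the p15A origin at low copy number and is selected with kanamycin through a backbone aph(3')-Ia gene. A separate Tn5-derived neomycin resistance gene inside the targeting cassette allows G418 selection of mammalian cells.

The payload sits between left and right homology arms taken from intron 1 of Rosa26; the "Short" in the name appears to refer to these arms, which are annotated at roughly 1 kb and 0.8 kb. Downstream of the 5' arm is the CAG promoter (CMV enhancer, chicken β-actin promoter and chimeric intron), followed by a neomycin resistance and stop cassette flanked by two minimal FRT sites. The stop region includes SV40 small t intron and polyadenylation sequences, along with short yeast-derived fragments picked up by the automated annotation, which probably represent filler within the stop element. According to the depositor, a SwaI cloning site after the second FRT receives the cDNA of interest, and it is followed by a WPRE, which enhances transcript expression, and a bGH polyadenylation signal. Until FLP is present, transcription from CAG terminates in the stop cassette. FLP-mediated excision between the FRT sites removes it and allows expression of the inserted cDNA.

The vector lacks the sgRNA target sequence recognised by the companion Rosa26 Cas9/sgRNA plasmid, so the donor and the correctly targeted allele are not cut during CRISPR-assisted targeting. It belongs to a toolbox for building recombinase-dependent and intersectional mouse lines for circuit mapping.
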