Addgene plasmid #97010: p15a_Kan_MLS_Rosa26_Short_CRISPRDel_CAG_FNeoStop_WPRE_bgh_pA
Purpose: (Empty Backbone) Rosa26 targeting vector for FLP-responsive cassette
Depositing lab: Russell Ray. Depositing organization: Baylor College of Medicine. Publication: A CRISPR toolbox for generating intersectional genetic mouse models for functional, molecular, and anatomical circuit mapping. Lusk SJ, McKinney A, Hunt PJ, Fahey PG, Patel J, Chang A, Sun JJ, Martinez VK, Zhu PJ, Egbert JR, Allen G, Jiang X, Arenkiel BR, Tolias AS, Costa-Mattioli M, Ray RS. BMC Biol. 2022 Jan 28;20(1):28. doi: 10.1186/s12915-022-01227-0. PubMed 35086530.
Backbone
  Vector backbone: p15a ori vector
  Backbone size (bp): 9204
  Vector type: Mammalian Expression, Cre/Lox, CRISPR
  Selectable markers: Neomycin (select with G418)
Growth in bacteria
  Bacterial resistance: Kanamycin, 50 μg/mL
  Growth temperature: 37°C
  Growth strain: DH5alpha
  Copy number: Low Copy
Terms and licenses: Academic/Nonprofit Terms; Industry Terms: Not Available to Industry
Depositor comments: This plasmid is for ES cell targeting of a FLP responsive cassette into the Rosa26 locus. It consists of a 5' homology arm, CAG promoter, FRT-flanked neomycin resistance and stop cassette, SwaI cloning site, WPRE and bgh pA elements, and a 3' homology arm. The cDNA of interest (expressed in response to FLP recombination) can be cloned into the SwaI site. This vector lacks the sgRNA target sequence found in the px330_Rosa_sgRNA plasmid.
How to cite: p15a_Kan_MLS_Rosa26_Short_CRISPRDel_CAG_FNeoStop_WPRE_bgh_pA was a gift from Russell Ray (Addgene plasmid # 97010 ; http://n2t.net/addgene:97010 ; RRID:Addgene_97010)
