>Addgene plasmid #97010 | p15a_Kan_MLS_Rosa26_Short_CRISPRDel_CAG_FNeoStop_WPRE_bgh_pA | addgene partial sequence | sequence record 202870 | Addgene NGS Result
GGCTTCTGGCGTGTGACCGGCGGCTCTAGAGCCTCTGCTAACCATGTTCATGCCTTCTTCTTTTTCCTAC
AGCTCCTGGGCAACGTGCTGGTTATTGTGCTGTCTCATCATTTTGGCAAAGAATTGATGAAGTTCCTATT
CTCTAGAAAGTATAGGAACTTCACCATGGGATCGGCCATTGAACAAGATGGATTGCACGCAGGTTCTCCG
GCCGCTTGGGTGGAGAGGCTATTCGGCTATGACTGGGCACAACAGACAATCGGCTGCTCTGATGCCGCCG
TGTTCCGGCTGTCAGCGCAGGGGCGCCCGGTTCTTTTTGTCAAGACCGACCTGTCCGGTGCCCTGAATGA
ACTGCAGGACGAGGCAGCGCGGCTATCGTGGCTGGCCACGACGGGCGTTCCTTGCGCAGCTGTGCTCGAC
GTTGTCACTGAAGCGGGAAGGGACTGGCTGCTATTGGGCGAAGTGCCGGGGCAGGATCTCCTGTCATCTC
ACCTTGCTCCTGCCGAGAAAGTATCCATCATGGCTGATGCAATGCGGCGGCTGCATACGCTTGATCCGGC
TACCTGCCCATTCGACCACCAAGCGAAACATCGCATCGAGCGAGCACGTACTCGGATGGAAGCCGGTCTT
GTCGATCAGGATGATCTGGACGAAGAGCATCAGGGGCTCGCGCCAGCCGAACTGTTCGCCAGGCTCAAGG
CGCGCATGCCCGACGGCGATGATCTCGTCGTGACCCATGGCGATGCCTGCTTGCCGAATATCATGGTGGA
AAATGGCCGCTTTTCTGGATTCATCGACTGTGGCCGGCTGGGTGTGGCGGACCGCTATCAGGACATAGCG
TTGGCTACCCGTGATATTGCTGAAGAGCTTGGCGGCGAATGGGCTGACCGCTTCCTCGTGCTTTACGGTA
TCGCCGCTCCCGATTCGCAGCGCATCGCCTTCTATCGCCTTCTTGACGAGTTCTTCTAATAGTGAGATAT
TAAGGGTTCCGGATCCTCGGGGACACCAAATATGGCGATCTCGGCCTTTTCGTTTCTTGGAGCTGGGACA
TGTTTGCCATCGATCCATCTACCACCAGAACGGCCGTTAGATCTGCTGCCACCGTTGTTTCCACCGAAGA
AACCACCGTTGCCGTAACCACCACGACGGTTGTTGCTAAAGAAGCTGCCACCGCCACGGCCACCGTTGTA
GCCGCCGTTGTTGTTATTGTAGTTGCTACTGTTATTTCTGGCACTTCTTGGTTTTCCTCTTAAGTGAGGA
GGAACATAACCATTCTCGTTGTTGTCGTTGATGCTTAAATTTTGCACTTGTTCGCTCAGTTCAGCCATAA
TATGAAATGCTTTTCTTGTTGTTCTTACGGAATACCACTTGCCACCTATCACCACAACTAACTTTTTCCC
GTTCCTCCATCTCTTTTATATTTTTTTTCTCGAGGGATCTTTGTGAAGGAACCTTACTTCTGTGGTGTGA
CATAATTGGACAAACTACCTACAGAGATTTAAAGCTCTAAGGTAAATATAAAATTTTTAAGTGTATAATG
TGTTAAACTACTGATTCTAATTGTTTGTGTATTTTAGATTCCAACCTATGGAACTGATGAATGGGAGCAG
TGGTGGAATGCCTTTAATGAGGAAAACCTGTTTTGCTCAGAAGAAATGCCATCTAGTGATGATGAGGCTA
CTGCTGACTCTCAACATTCTACTCCTCCAAAAAAGAAGAGAAAGGTAGAAGACCCCAAGGACTTTCCTTC
AGAATTGCTAAGTTTTTTGAGTCATGCTGTGTTTAGTAATAGAACTCTTGCTTGCTTTGCTATTTACACC
ACAAAGGAAAAAGCTGCACTGCTATACAAGAAAATTATGGAAAAATATTCTGTAACCTTTATAAGTAGGC
ATAACAGTTATAATCATAACATACTGTTTTTTCTTACTCCACACAGGCATAGAGTGTCTGCTATTAATAA
CTATGCTCAAAAATTGTGTACCTTTAGCTTTTTAATTTGTAAAGGGGTTAATAAGGAATATTTGATGTAT
AGTGCCTTGACTAGAGATCATAATCAGCCATACCACATTTGTAGAGGTTTTACTTGCTTTAAAAAACCTC
CCACACCTCCCCCTGAACCTGAAACATAAAATGAATGCAATTGTTGTTGTTAACTTGTTTATTGCAGCTT
ATAATGGTTACAAATAAAGCAATAGCATCACAAATTTCACAAATAAAGCATTTTTTTCACTGCATTCTAG
TTGTGGTTTGTCCAAACTCATCAATGTATCTTATCATGTCTGGATCTGACATGGTAAGTAAGCTTGGGCT
GCAGGTCGAGGGACCTAGAAGTTCCTATTCTCTAGAAAGTATAGGAACTTCATCAGGCCTGTTTAAACAT
TTAAATAATCAACCTCTGGATTACAAAATTTGTGAAAGATTGACTGGTATTCTTAACTATGTTGCTCCTT
TTACGCTATGTGGATACGCTGCTTTAATGCCTTTGTATCATGCTATTGCTTCCCGTATGGCTTTCATTTT
CTCCTCCTTGTATAAATCCTGGTTGCTGTCTCTTTATGAGGAGTTGTGGCCCGTTGTCAGGCAACGTGGC
GTGGTGTGCACTGTGTTTGCTGACGCAACCCCCACTGGTTGGGGCATTGCCACCACCTGTCAGCTCCTTT
CCGGGACTTTCGCTTTCCCCCTCCCTATTGCCACGGCGGAACTCATCGCCGCCTGCCTTGCCCGCTGCTG
GACAGGGGCTCGGCTGTTGGGCACTGACAATTCCGTGGTGTTGTCGGGGAAGCTGACGTCCTTTCCATGG
CTGCTCGCCTGTGTTGCCACCTGGATTCTGCGCGGGACGTCCTTCTGCTACGTCCCTTCGGCCCTCAATC
CAGCGGACCTTCCTTCCCGCGGCCTGCTGCCGGCTCTGCGGCCTCTTCCGCGTCTTCGCCTTCGCCCTCA
GACGAGTCGGATCTCCCTTTGGGCCGCCTCCCCGCCTGAAATAATTCCGACTGTGCCTTCTAGTTGCCAG
CCATCTGTTGTTTGCCCCTCCCCCGTGCCTTCCTTGACCCTGGAAGGTGCCACTCCCACTGTCCTTTCCT
AATAAAATGAGGAAATTGCATCGCATTGTCTGAGTAGGTGTCATTCTATTCTGGGGGGTGGGGTGGGGCA
GGACAGCAAGGGGGAGGATTGGGAAGACAATAGCAGGCATGCTGGGGATGCGGTGGGCTCTATGGTTAAT
TAAAGAAGATGGGCGGGAGTCTTCTGGGCAGGCTTAAAGGCTAACCTGGTGTGTGGGCGTTGTCCTGCAG
GGGAATTGAACAGGTGTAAAATTGGAGGGACAAGACTTCCCACAGATTTTCGGTTTTGTCGGGAAGTTTT
TTAATAGGGGCAAATAAGGAAAATGGGAGGATAGGTAGTCATCTGGGGTTTTATGCAGCAAAACTACAGG
TTATTATTGCTTGTGATCCGCCTCGGAGTATTTTCCATCGAGGTAGATTAAAGACATGCTCACCCGAGTT
TTATACTCTCCTGCTTGAGATCCTTACTACAGTATGAAATTACAGTGTCGCGAGTTAGACTATGTAAGCA
GAATTTTAATCATTTTTAAAGAGCCCAGTACTTCATATCCATTTCTCCCGCTCCTTCTGCAGCCTTATCA
AAAGGTATTTTAGAACACTCATTTTAGCCCCATTTTCATTTATTATACTGGCTTATCCAACCCCTAGACA
GAGCATTGGCATTTTCCCTTTCCTGATCTTAGAAGTCTGATGACTCATGAAACCAGACAGATTAGTTACA
TACACCACAAATCGAGGCTGTAGCTGGGGCCTCAACACTGCAGTTCTTTTATAACTCCTTAGTACACTTT
TTGTTGATCCTTTGCCTTGATCCTTAATTTTCAGTGTCTATCACCTCTCCCGTCAGGTGGTGTTCCACAT
TTGGGCCTATTCTCAGTCCAGGGAGTTTTACAACAATAGATGTATTGAGAATCCAACCTAAAGCTTAACT
TTCCACTCCCATGAATGCCTCTCTCCTTTTTCTCCATTTATAAACTGAGCTATTAACCATTAATGGTTTC
CAGGTGGATGTCTCCTCCCCCAATATTACCTGATGTATCTTACATATTGCCAGGCTGATATTTTAAGACA
TTAAAAGGTATATTTCATTATTGAGCCACATGGTATTGATTACTGCTTACTAAAATTTTGTCATTGTACA
CATCTGTAAAAGGTGGTTCCTTTTGGAATGCAAAGTTCAGGTGTTTGTTGTCTTTCCTGACCTAAGGTCT
TGTGAGCTTGTATTTTTTCTATTTAAGCAGTGCTTTCTCTTGGACTGGCTTGACTCATGGCATTCTACAC
GTTATTGCTGGTCTAAATGTGATTTTGCCAAGCTTCTTCAGGACCTATAATTTTGCTTGACTTGTAGCCA
AACACAAGTAAAATGATTAAGCAACAAATGTATTTGTGAAGCTTGGTCCACCACGCTCGGAGGGCCTGTT
AGAAAAACTCATCGAGCATCAAATGAAACTGCAATTTATTCATATCAGGATTATCAATACCATATTTTTG
AAAAAGCCGTTTCTGTAATGAAGGAGAAAACTCACCGAGGCAGTTCCATAGGATGGCAAGATCCTGGTAT
CGGTCTGCGATTCCGACTCGTCCAACATCAATACAACCTATTAATTTCCCCTCGTCAAAAATAAGGTTAT
CAAGTGAGAAATCACCATGAGTGACGACTGAATCCGGTGAGAATGGCAAAAGCTTATGCATTTCTTTCCA
GACTTGTTCAACAGGCCAGCCATTACGCTCGTCATCAAAATCACTCGCATCAACCAAACCGTTATTCATT
CGTGATTGCGCCTGAGCGAGACGAAATACGCGATCGCTGTTAAAAGGACAATTACAAACAGGAATCGAAT
GCAACCGGCGCAGGAACACTGCCAGCGCATCAACAATATTTTCACCTGAATCAGGATATTCTTCTAATAC
CTGGAATGCTGTTTTCCCGGGGATCGCAGTGGTGAGTAACCATGCATCATCAGGAGTACGGATAAAATGC
TTGATGGTCGGAAGAGGCATAAATTCCGTCAGCCAGTTTAGTCTGACCATCTCATCTGTAACATCATTGG
CAACGCTACCTTTGCCATGTTTCAGAAACAACTCTGGCGCATCGGGCTTCCCATACAATCGATAGATTGT
CGCACCTGATTGCCCGACATTATCGCGAGCCCATTTATACCCATATAAATCAGCATCCATGTTGGAATTT
AATCGCGGCCTCGAGCAAGACGTTTCCCGTTGAATATGGCTCATAACACCCCTTGTATTACTGTTTATGT
AAGCAGACAGTTTTATTGTTCATGATGATATATTTTTATCTTGTGCAATGTAACATCAGAGATTTTGAGA
CACAACGTGGCTTTGTTGAATAAATCGAACTTTTGCTGAGTTGAAGGATCAGATCACGCATCTTCCCGAC
AACGCAGACCGTTCCGTGGCAAAGCAAAAGTTCAAAATCACCAACTGGTCCACCTACAACAAAGCTCTCA
TCAACCGTGGCTCCCTCACTTTCTGGCTGGATGATGGGGCGATTCAGGCCTGGTATGAGTCAGCAACACC
TTCTTCACGAGGCAGACCTCAGCGCTAGCGGAGTGTATACTGGCTTACTATGTTGGCACTGATGAGGGTG
TCAGTGAAGTGCTTCATGTGGCAGGAGAAAAAAGGCTGCACCGGTGCGTCAGCAGAATATGTGATACAGG
ATATATTCCGCTTCCTCGCTCACTGACTCGCTACGCTCGGTCGTTCGACTGCGGCGAGCGGAAATGGCTT
ACGAACGGGGCGGAGATTTCCTGGAAGATGCCAGGAAGATACTTAACAGGGAAGTGAGAGGGCCGCGGCA
AAGCCGTTTTTCCATAGGCTCCGCCCCCCTGACAAGCATCACGAAATCTGACGCTCAAATCAGTGGTGGC
GAAACCCGACAGGACTATAAAGATACCAGGCGTTTCCCCCTGGCGGCTCCCTCGTGCGCTCTCCTGTTCC
TGCCTTTCGGTTTACCGGTGTCATTCCGCTGTTATGGCCGCGTTTGTCTCATTCCACGCCTGACACTCAG
TTCCGGGTAGGCAGTTCGCTCCAAGCTGGACTGTATGCACGAACCCCCCGTTCAGTCCGACCGCTGCGCC
TTATCCGGTAACTATCGTCTTGAGTCCAACCCGGAAAGACATGCAAAAGCACCACTGGCAGCAGCCACTG
GTAATTGATTTAGAGGAGTTAGTCTTGAAGTCATGCGCCGGTTAAGGCTAAACTGAAAGGACAAGTTTTG
GTGACTGCGCTCCTCCAAGCCAGTTACCTCGGTTCAAAGAGTTGGTAGCTCAGAGAACCTTCGAAAAACC
GCCCTGCAAGGCGGTTTTTTCGTTTTCAGAGCAAGAGATTACGCGCAGACCAAAACGATCTCAAGAAGAT
CATCTTATTAATCAGATAAAATATTTCTAGATTTCAGTGCAATTTATCTCTTCAAATGTAGCACCTGAAG
TCAGCCCCATACGATATAAGTTGTATTTCGTCGACGGAAGAGCGGCGCGCCAAATCTCCGTTCTGTGAGA
CAGCCGGGTACGAGTCGTGACGCTGGAAGGGGCAAGCGGGTGGTGGGCAGGAATGCGGTCCGCCCTGCAG
CAACCGGAGGGGGAGGGAGAAGGGAGCGGAAAAGTCTCCACCGGACGCGGCCATGGCTCGGGGGGGGGGG
GGCAGCGGAGGAGCGCTTCCGGCCGACGTCTCGTCGCTGATTGGCTTCTTTTCCTCCCGCCGTGTGTGAA
AACACAAATGGCGTGTTTTGGTTGGCGTAAGGCGCCTGTCAGTTAACGGCAGCCGGAGTGCGCAGCCGCC
GGCAGCCTCGCTCTGCCCACTGGGTGGGGCGGGAGGTAGGTGGGGTGAGGCGAGCTGGACGTGCGGGCGC
GGTCGGCCTCTGGCGGGGCGGGGGRGGGGAGGGAGGGTCAGCGAAAGTAGCTCGCGCGCGAGCGGCCGCC
CACCCTCCCCTTCCTCTGGGGGAGTCGTTTTACCCGCCGCCGGCCGGGCCTCGTCGTCTGATTGGCTCTC
GGGGCCCAGAAAACTGGCCCTTGCCATTGGCTCGTGTTCGTGCAAGTTGAGTCCATCCGCCGGCCAGCGG
GGGCGGCGAGGAGGCGCTCCCAGGTTCCGGCCCTCCCCTCGGCCCCGCGCCGCAGAGTCTGGCCGCGCGC
CCCTGCGCAACGTGGCAGGAAGCGCGCGCTGGGGGCGGGGACGGGCAGTAGGGCTGAGCGGCTGCGGGGC
GGGTGCAAGCACGTTTCCGACTTGAGTTGCCTCAAGAGGGGCGTGCTGAGCCAGACCTCCATCGCGCACT
CCGGGGAGTGGAGGGAAGGAGCGAGGGCTCAGTTGGGCTGTTTTGGAGGCAGGAAGCACTTGCTCTCCCA
AAGTCGCTCTGAGTTGTTATCAGTAAGGGAGCTGCAGTGGAGTAGGCGGGGAGAAGGCCGCACCCTTCTC
CGGAGGGGGGAGGGGAGTGTTGCAATACCTTTCTGGGAGTTCTCTGCTGCCTCCTGGCTTCTGAGGACCG
CCCTGGGCCTGGGAGAATCCCTTCCCCCTCTTCTTTCTTTAATTAAGCT
